>Addgene plasmid #225311 | pXD80EN3-Elen0507-Cadh-noAccs(ElA2) | addgene full sequence | sequence record 464772 | Addgene NGS Result
GGCGGGCTGGCCGGCCTTCTAAAACAATTCATCCAGTAAAATATAATATTTTATTTTCTCCCAATCAGGC
TTGATCCCCAGTAAGTCAAAAAATAGCTCGACATACTGTTCTTCCCCGATATCCTCCCTGATCGACCGGA
CGCAGAAGGCAATGTCATACCACTTGTCCGCCCTGCCGCTTCTCCCAAGATCAATAAAGCCACTTACTTT
GCCATCTTTCACAAAGATGTTGCTGTCTCCCAGGTCGCCGTGGGAAAAGACAAGTTCCTCTTCGGGCTTT
TCCGTCTTTAAAAAATCATACAGCTCGCGCGGATCTTTAAATGGAGTGTCTTCTTCCCAGTTTTCGCAAT
CCACATCGGCCAGATCGTTATTCAGTAAGTAATCCAATTCGGCTAAGCGGCTGTCTAAGCTATTCGTATA
GGGACAATCCGATATGTCGATGGAGTGAAAGAGCCTGATGCACTCCGCATACAGCTCGATAATCTTTTCA
GGGCTTTGTTCATCTTCATACTCTTCCGAGCAAAGGACGCCATCGGCCTCACTCATGAGCAGATTGCTCC
AGCCATCATGCCGTTCAAAGTGCAGGACCTTTGGAACAGGCAGCTTTCCTTCCAGCCATAGCATCATGTC
CTTTTCCCGTTCCACATCATAGGTGGTCCCTTTATACCGGCTGTCCGTCATTTTTAAATATAGGTTTTCA
TTTTCTCCCACCAGCTTATATACCTTAGCAGGAGACATTCCTTCCGTATCTTTTACGCAGCGGTATTTTT
CGATCAGTTTTTTCAATTCCGGTGATATTCTCATTTTAGCCATGATGTTTAACTTTGTTTTAGGGCGACT
GCCCTGCTGCGTAACATCGTTGCTGCTCCATAACATCAAACATCGACCCACGGCGTAACGCGCTTGCTGC
TTGGATGCCCGAGGCATAGACTGTACCCCAAAAAAACAGTCATAACAAGCCATGAAAACCGCCACTGCGC
CGTTACCACCGCTGCGTTCGGTCAAGGTTCTGGACCAGTTGCGTGAGCGCATACGCTACTTGCATTACAG
CTTACGAACCGAACAGGCTTATGTCCACTGGGTTCGTGCCTTCATCCGTTTCCACGGTGTGCGTCACCCG
GCAACCTTGGGCAGCAGCGAAGTCGAGGCATTTCTGTCCTGGCTGGCGAACGAGCGCAAGGTTTCGGTCT
CCACGCATTCGAAACCGGTATCCCGCCGCCGCCGCCGGATACCGGTTTCGAATTGAGATTGCCACCTGAC
GTCTAAGAAACCATTATTATCATGACATTAACCTATAAAAATAGGCGTATCACGAGGCCCTTTCGTCTTC
AAGGCGAAAAAACCCCGCCGAAGCGGGGTTTTTTGCGAAATATAATGACCCTCTTGATAACCCAAGAGGG
CATTTTTTAGGAACGGTTATTTGATTATTAATCCGGCGGCAACTGAAACGATTCGGATCCTGTATTACTA
TTCTGAATTCGCGGCCGCTTCTAGATTCATGCCTTCTTCTGCTCGTCGATGGTCTGCTCGACCAGATTGA
GGATCTCCTGCTGGTTGTGGACGTCCATCTTCGCATAGATGTTGCGAAGGTGGGTCTTCGCGGTGGACTG
CGTGATGACGAGCGTGTCCGCGATATGCTGCGCGGTGCGGCCGCGTGCCAGCAATACGAGGATCTCCTCC
TCGCGCCCCGTCAGCTGGTACTGGTCGGTGAGCGCATGGCACGCGTTCTGCAGCTTGTTCGCGTGGGGAA
GCGCATCGTGAACGTCGGGTGCGTCAGGGCCGGGCCATTGACCGCGGATTGGCGTGTGGTAGTCGGTGAT
GCTTCCCGAAAGCGACGTGATGGCTCCGCAGGCGAACAATACGACAAGCGCGATGACCGAGCTGGACACG
AATACGTCGGGCGACATATGCTCCAATAGAAGAGAGCTCGCCGCTTTGCCCGCGGTGAACGAGAGGAACG
CGACGCACCAGGGCATCAGGTAGGGTCGTTTGCTTTCGATGAGGAAGGGGGCCAGCATGATAAAGAGGAA
CACCAGCTTCTGCGTGATGTTCAGCAAGACGAGGTAGAGGAATATCCACGTCTCGTTCACGAAGGACGAC
AGCCACAAGGCAAGAAGCACGGTGGGTATGAGGAACACCTTGTACAGCTCGAGGCTCCGCCTGTTCCAGA
AGTACTGGACGAGCACGAGGATGGCCGCTCCGCCGCATGCGGTGCCCACGGCCGTGCCCAGCTGGATGAT
GAGCGATACCGTCCCGCCGTCTTGCAGGGGAATCCATTGGTAGTGGATATGTCCGAACACCACGGCATAG
CAAGCCAGCGACAGCATCATCGTCACGACGAATACTCGTCGACCGCGAGGAGCCTGGTCCGAGGGGACGA
TGAGGGATCGATCGGGGCAGCCGATTCCCGCCACCATGCTCCGCTCCGGGCTCGCGCAGGCATCCTCGCT
CGGGATGTCGTCGCGATCCGCACGCGGCGCGCGCGAACGGGCGTATTCCCTGAAATAGCAGAGCAGCACC
ATCGACACGATGGGGAGCAGCGATACCGTGCCGTAAGCGGCATCCACCTTCAGAAACGCGATGAGGCTGT
TCATTGCCGCAACGACGATCGTTCCCAGGCCCAGCACGGCGGCGCAGGCGCGCGCCCCGTAGGGAAAGAG
CGCTTTCATCCAGAGAAACAGGATGACGCCCTCTCCAAGCCCGAATACGATGCGCGCGATGGAGGATACG
ATGGGGTTGTCCTCCCATACGCTTTGCTGCAAGACGACGAACATGGAAGCCGACATCAACGCTCCTGCGC
CGATGACGATCGCGGCGGGAACGTGGGTGGGCGCGTCCAGCTTGCGATACGCAAGAGCCAGCATGATCAG
GAGAAGGAACGATACGAGCGACGCGACGGCGTGGTAGTCGCCGCTGATATTGACGGTTCTGATCGTCGAG
AGGCGGTCGCCTTCGATGGCGAGCAGCGCGCATCCGAAGCCGATCGAAGCGATCGCGATTCCCGGCACCT
CGCGAATCGCCAGCGCAAGCGGCGACGATCCTCGTTCGTCTGTCATGCGGACCCCCTTTTACTCACATCC
CCATGGCGATAAGGCTCGTTCGAGCATTGTCGTCAGTATAGCAATTCGCCGATACCGCGGCGGCGGGCGG
ATGGCGAAATACCACTCTCGGTGGTAGGTCTTTCATGAGCTCGATAGTAGGGTTTCTGACCTGGTTGAAC
AGAGTTCGCATCAGCGGTGGGGTGCTCAACTCGCGCTCGATCTGCATCATGGTTCGCACGGACGCTTGGT
CCGGCCCGCTCGTTGGAGTGCGGGTGAAAAGGGAACCGGCAGAGGAGGAGCTATGGCGAACACCACGCAA
AGGCGGTCGTTCGGCACCATGAGCCGTCGCAGCTTCATGAGGCTCGCAGGGGTGACGAGCGCTGCGCTTG
CGCTGACGTCGGCAACGGCGCCGGCGGCGCTTGCCGAAGAGCACGACAGCGGAACGGTTGCGTCGTCGGA
CGGCGTGCAGCGTATTCGCACGATGTGCCGCGGGTGCGGCAAGATGGAATGCGGCGTGTGGGTGACGGTG
GAGAACGGCCGCGCCATCAAGATCGAGGGGGACGAGAGCTCGTTCGCGTCGTCGGGGAACAGCTGCAGCA
AGTCGCAGGCTTCGCTGCAGGCGTGCTACCATCCCGATCGGCTCGCGTATCCCATGAAACGCACGAATCC
CAAGGGCGACGACGATCCGGGTTGGGTGCGCATCAGCTGGGACGAGGCTCTCGCCGAAGCCGGCACGAAG
CTCAACGAGATCAAGGAGCAGCGCGGCGGGAACTCCATGTTCTCGATGTGCGGCACCAGCCGCATCTACT
GCATGGCGAGCGCGCTCGGCATGCAGGGCATTCTGAACACGGCGAACACCCATCAGGCGTACCAGATTTG
CAAGGGTCCCCGCCATGTGGCCACCGGTATGGTGTCGGCTCGTGCGTACAGCTGGATGGCCACGGTCGAC
CGGCCGAGCGTGTTCGTGCAATGGGGCGGCGCTTCGGAGCTGTCCAACTACGATGACTCGTGTCGCACGA
CGGTCGATGCTGCGGTCAAGGCGGACAAGCACATCATCGTCGATCCGCGTCAGACGAACCTCGGCAAAGA
AGCCGACATATGGAATCCGCTGCGTCCCGGCACCGACGGCGCGGTGGGGCTCGGCTGGCTCAACGTGATC
ATGGAGTACAACCTGTACGACGAGCTTTGGGTGAAGCGGTGGACGAACGGCCCGTTCCTCGTGTGCGAGG
ATATCGAGCCTTCCGGTTGGCAGCAGATGGGTGCCGGCGGTCCAGAAGAAATCAAAACGCGCCTGCTCAA
GGAATCCGATGTGCAGGAAGACGGCAGTCCGAAACGGTTCATGGTCTACGATCAGTTGAACCAGCGGCTT
ACGTATTTCGATGCGGATACGGGATACTGGGAGGGCGAGCAGCCGCGTACGCTGACGGGGAAGGAGGCGC
GGCAAAAGCACCTCGCACCCGGCGTGACGCAAGGTTGGGTGCCCGATCCTACCGGGTTCGATCCGGAGAT
CGATCCTCAGATATTCGGGCAGGTGGAAGTCACCCTGAAAGACGCTTCGACCTCGGTCTGCAAAACGGTG
TGGCAAACGTTCTCGGACTACGTAGCCGATTTCACGCCCGAGAAAGTGGAGGAGATCACCAGCGTTTCGG
CTGATGCTTTGCGCGAGGCGGCCATCACCTATGCGACGCCTATCGATCCATCGACCGGATACGGCAACGG
CGGCATCCAGTACATGCTGGCCATCGAGCATGCGTGCAACTCGGTCCAGAACAGCCGTATCTGCGATCTC
ATCGTGGGGATCACGGGGAACTTCGACACCCCCGGCGGCAATCGCGGCGCAACGGCCGCGACTTTCGACG
AAGAGTTCGCCATGATGGGCAGCGGTCTGCCCATGGCGTCGGCTGACTTGTGGGACAAGGTGCTGGGCGT
GGAGGACATTCCTTTGCTCAAGCATCACGGCATCTGGGCCGATTCGACGGCCATTTGGGATGCGTGCAAC
AACGAAGGGGCGCCGTACCCGTTGTACGGCGGCGTCTGCCAGTCGGGCGATGTGATGAACATGTCCAACG
CTCTTTGGGGTTGGGAAGGCTTGAAGAAGCTGGACTTCCTGCTGGACATCGACCTGTGGCATACGCCCAC
GTCGCAGCTGGCGGATATCCTGCTGCCTGCGCGCCATTGGCTCGAGGTGGATTGCCCTCGCCGCTCCCAA
GGGTCTGGCGGCATGGAGGGAAGCCATTGCAAGTGCGTGGAGCCGCTCGGCGAGAGCTGGTTCGACGTGG
ACATCATCATCCAGCTGTGCAAGGCCATGGGCATTCCCTGGAGCGCCGACCCCGACGATCCGTGGCCGGA
CTCCATCAAGGAGCTTGATGCGGCATGCGAGCCGATGGGTCTTACCTGGGAGGAGTGGAAGCAGGAGTTT
CAGAAGACCGGTTTCCGCGACTGCAAGAAGGAATACCCCGACGACTGGGGCACTTACCGACGCTACGAAA
CGGGCCACTGCCGCTCCGATGGCAAGCCGGGCTTGCAGACGCCCACGCTCAAGCAGGAGATATGGTCGAC
CATCATCGAGACGTACCATCCTGACGGCCGGTACAACCTTCCCACGTATTCCGAGCCCCCGGAGAGTCCC
GTTGCGCAGCCTGAGCGGGCTCAGGAGTACCCCTACATCATGACGACGGGCCGTCGCATTCCCGTGTACT
TCCACTCCGAGCACCGGCAGCTGCCGTGGTGCCGCGAGCTGTGGCCGGTGCCGCGCGTAGAGATCAACCC
GAAGGATGCGCTTGAGCTCGGCATAGAGCAGGGCGATTGGGTGTGGATCGAGACAGAGCGCGGCAAGGTG
CGACAAGTGGCGGATCTCTATCACGGCATCCGCCCGGGGACCATCAACTGCGAGCATCAGTGGTGGCTGC
CCGAGTTCCACGGCGCGACGAAGGGTTTCGACCTCATCAGCATCAACTGCCTGGTGAACAAGGACATGCG
CGATCCTCTGTGCGGATCTTCGTACGCGCGCGCTTACAACGTGAAGGTGTACAAAGCCACGCCCGAGAAC
TCGCCGTTCGGCAATCCCGTGCCGTGCGACGTCGACGGGACCGAGATGATCACGTCGCCCGATGACCCGC
GTTTGAAGGAATGGCTGCCGAACTACGAGGGGAGGGACTAGGCTATGACTCAGTATGCGATTGCCACCGA
TCTCAATCGGTGCGTAGGCTGCCTGGCATGCTCGGTGACCTGCAAAGTGGTGAACGACGTTCCTATCGGG
TCGTATTGGAACAAGGTGCTGCGCATCGGCCCGAATCCGAAGTTCGAAGGCGCCGAGTTCCCCGATGTGG
AGATGTACTTCCTCACCGTGCAATGCCAGCACTGCGCCGACCCCGAGTGCGTGAAGGTGTGCCCGACCGG
TGCCTCGCACAAGCTGGAGGACGGAACCGTGCAGATCGACAAGTCCAAGTGCATCGGCTGCCAGTTCTGC
GCCATGTCGTGCCCGTACGGGGTGCGGTATTTGAACGAGGAGGAGCGCGTGGTGGAGAAGTGCACCTTGT
GCGAGCAGAAGATTGCCCAGGGCGAGCTGCCGCAGTGCGTCACGCAATGTGGCGGCCGTGCGCGCTATTT
CGGTGATCTGGAGCAAGGGATCGCAGGTTTCGAGGGCCCGGCTCCCATCGATATCGCTTCAAGGAACGTC
GACTACGATGCGACCGTCCAGAGTCGCGCGAAGTTGGTCGACGAGATCGAGTCGTATGCCGAAAGCGATG
TGTATCGCCTGCCGAACGTGGGGAACAACCCGAGCTTCGTGTACATCCTGCGCAATCGTACGTGGCAAGG
AGGCGGTGAATAATGGAACTGCAGTGGCCTTTGATTATCTTTACCACCCTGGTTGCCTGGTCGGCGGGGC
TGTTCGGGACGCAGGCGCTGATGGCGGTGTTCGGCGTCGGCAAGAAGGCGCAGGTGCCGGCTTGGGTTTG
CTCGGCCGTCTTGCTCGCGGCCGGCGGGATCGCGGTGTTCTTCCACCTGGAGCACTGGGAGCGGATCTTC
AACGGGTTCGGGCACCTGACGAGCGGGATCACGCAGGAGCTGATCGCGATCGTCGTGCTGGCGGTCGTCG
CGGTCGCGTATCTCGTGCTCATGCGCAAGTCCGACGACGGCGCGAGCGTGCCCAAGTGGCTGGCGTGGCT
GTCCGTCGCGCTGTCGGTGGCGCTCGTGGCCGTCATGGCGCACTCGTACACCATGGCCGCGAGGCCGGCG
TGGGACTCGGTCCTCTGGATCCTCTACGTCCTCGGCAACGCCTGCGTGTTGGGGCCGGCGACGTTCCTCC
TCCTCTCCGCCTTGGCTGCAGGGGGACCCGGGGACCAGCCCGCCGAGCGCGCAGCCGGCGCCGGGGCCCC
CGCGGGTCTCGCGGCCCTCGCCGGCGCCGCCCTCAACGCCCTCGCGGCCCTCGCCTTCGCCGCCTTCCTC
CAGCTCTCCGCCGGCTCCTTCGCCGACGTCGGCCTCTACTTCGACCCGACGCACCCCACCAGGGCCATGG
CCGACGCCGCGGCCACCGTGGGCGCGCAGGCCCCGCTCCTGTGGCTGGGAGTGGTGGCCGTCGGCGCGAT
CGTCCCCCTGGCCGCCGCCTTCGTGGGCAGGCGCACCGGCAACTGGAAGCTCTGGGCCCCGGTCGCCATC
GCCGCCGCCCTCGTCGGAGCCGTCTGCATGCGCGTCGCCTTCTACAACCTGGGGCTCTCGGTCTTCATGT
TCTACTAGACTAGTCGACTCACACTGGCTCACCTTCGGGTGGGCCTTTCTGCGTTTATATACTAGAGAGA
GAATATAAAAAGCCAGATTATTAATCCGGCTTTTTTATTATTTAATTCCTGTTATAAAAAAAGGATCAAT
TTTGAACTCTCTCCCAAAGTTGATCCCTTAACGATCCCTGCAGGAGAAGGCCATCCTGACGGATGGCCTT
TTTGAAGCTTTCTAGAATCGGGGGCCCCCGGGGGGATTCTAGAACAATGGAAGTCCTCGTCTCGCCCTCG
AATTAGCCCGCTTAATGAGCGGGCTTTTTTTGAATTAATTCTCGCGAGCTGGCACGACAGGTTTCCCGAC
TGGAAAGCGGGCAGTGAGCGCAACGCAATTAATGTAAGTTAGCGCGAATTGCAAGCTGGCCGACGCGCTG
GGCTACGTCTTGCTGGCGTTCGGGAGCAGAAGAGCATACATCTGGAAGCAAAGCCAGGAAAGCGGCCTAT
GGAGCTGTGCGGCAGCGCTCAGTAGGCAATTTTTCAAAATATTGTTAAGCCTTTTCTGAGCATGGTATTT
TTCATGGTATTACCAATTAGCAGGAAAATAAGCCATTGAATATAAAAGATAAAAATGTCTTGTTTACAAT
AGAGTGGGGGGGGTCAGCCTGCCGCCTTGGGCCGGGTGATGTCGTACTTGCCCGCCGCGAACTCGGTTAC
CGTCCAGCCCAGCGCGACCAGCTCCGGCAACGCCTCGCGCACCCGCTGGCGGCGCTTGCGCATGGTCGAA
CCACTGGCCTCTGACGGCCAGACATAGCCGCACAAGGTATCTATGGAAGCCTTGCCGGTTTTGCCGGGGT
CGATCCAGCCACACAGCCGCTGGTGCAGCAGGCGGGCGGTTTCGCTGTCCAGCGCCCGCACCTCGTCCAT
GCTGATGCGCACATGCTGGCCGCCACCCATGACGGCCTGCGCGATCAAGGGGTTCAGGGCCACGTACAGG
CGCCCGTCCGCCTCGTCGCTGGCGTACTCCGACAGCAGCCGAAACCCCTGCCGCTTGCGGCCATTCTGGG
CGATGATGGATACCTTCCAAAGGCGCTCGATGCAGTCCTGTATGTGCTTGAGCGCCCCACCACTATCGAC
CTCTGCCCCGATTTCCTTTGCCAGCGCCCGATAGCTACCTTTGACCACCATGGCATCAGCGGTGACGGCC
TCCCACTTGGGTTCCAGGAACAGCCGGAGCTGCCGTCCGCCTTCGGTCTTGGGTTCCGGGCCAAGCACTA
GGCCATTAGGCCCAGCCATGGCCACCAGCCCTTGCAGGATGCGCAGATCATCAGCGCCCAGCGGCTCCGG
GCCGCTGAACTCGATCCGCTTGCCGTCGCCGTAGTCATACGTCACGTCCAGCTTGCTGCGCTTGCGCTCG
CCCCGCTTGAGGGCACGGAACAGGCCGGGGGCCAGACAGTGCGCCGGGTCGTGTCGGACGTGGCTGAGGC
TGTGCTTGTTCTTAGGCTTCACCACGGGGCACCCCCTTGCTCTTGCGCTGCCTCTCCAGCACGGCGGGCT
TGAGCACCCCGCCGTCATGCCGCCTGAACCACCGATCAGCGAACGGTGCGCCATAGTTGGCCTTGCTCAC
ACCGAAGCGGACGAAGAACCGGCGCTGGTCGTCGTCCACACCCCATTCCTCGGCCTCGGCGCTGGTCATG
CTCGACAGGTAGGACTGCCAGCGGATGTTATCGACCAGTACCGAGCTGCCCCGGCTGGCCTGCTGCTGGT
CGCCTGCGCCCATCATGGCCGCGCCCTTGCTGGCATGGTGCAGGAACACGATAGAGCACCCGGTATCGGC
GGCGATGGCCTCCATGCGACCGATGACCTGGGCCATGGGGCCGCTGGCGTTTTCTTCCTCGATGTGGAAC
CGGCGCAGCGTGTCCAGCACCATCAGGCGGCGGCCCTCGGCGGCGCGCTTGAGGCCGTCGAACCACTCCG
GGGCCATGATGTTGGGCAGGCTGCCGATCAGCGGCTGGATCAGCAGGCCGTCAGCCACGGCTTGCCGTTC
CTCGGCGCTGAGGTGCGCCCCAAGGGCGTGCAGGCGGTGATGAATGGCGGTGGGCGGGTCTTCGGCGGGC
AGGTAGATCACCGGGCCGGTGGGCAGTTCGCCCACCTCCAGCAGATCCGGCCCGCCTGCAATCTGTGCGG
CCAGTTGCAGGGCCAGCATGGATTTACCGGCACCACCGGGCGACACCAGCGCCCCGACCGTACCGGCCAC
CATGTTGGGCAAAACGTAGTCCAGCGGTGGCGGCGCTGCTGCGAACGCCTCCAGAATATTGATAGGCTTA
TGGGTAGCCATTGATTGCCTCCTTTGCAGGCAGTTGGTGGTTAGGCGCTGGCGGGGTCACTACCCCCGCC
CTGCGCCGCTCTGAGTTCTTCCAGGCACTCGCGCAGCGCCTCGTATTCGTCGTCGGTCAGCCAGAACTTG
CGCTGACGCATCCCTTTGGCCTTCATGCGCTCGGCATATCGCGCTTGGCGTACAGCGTCAGGGCTGGCCA
GCAGGTCGCCGGTCTGCTTGTCCTTTTGGTCTTTCATATCAGTCACCGAGAAACTTGCCGGGGCCGAAAG
GCTTGTCTTCGCGGAACAAGGACAAGGTGCAGCCGTCAAGGTTAAGGCTGGCCATATCAGCGACTGAAAA
GCGGCCAGCCTCGGCCTTGTTTGACGTATAACCAAAGCCACCGGGCAACCAATAGCCCTTGTCACTTTTG
ATCAGGTAGACCGACCCTGAAGCGCTTTTTTCGTATTCCATAAAACCCCCTTCTGTGCGTGAGTACTCAT
AGTATAACAGGCGTGAGTACCAACGCAAGCACTACATGCTGAAATCTGGCCCGCCCCTGTCCATGCCTCG
CTGGCGGGGTGCCGGTGCCCGTGCCAGCTCGGCCCGCGCAAGCTGGACGCTGGGCAGACCCATGACCTTG
CTGACGGTGCGCTCGATGTAATCCGCTTCGTGGCCGGGCTTGCGCTCTGCCAGCGCTGGGCTGGCCTCGG
CCATGGCCTTGCCGATTTCCTCGGCACTGCGGCCCCGGCTGGCCAGCTTCTGCGCGGCGATAAAGTCGCA
CTTGCTGAGGTCATCACCGAAGCGCTTGACCAGCCCGGCCATCTCGCTGCGGTACTCGTCCAGCGCCGTG
CGCCGGTGGCGGCTAAGCTGCCGCTCGGACAGTTCGAGGCTGGCCAGCCTGCGGGCCTTCTCCTGCTGCC
GCTGGGCCTGCTCGATCTGCTGGCCAGCCTGCTGCACCAGCGCCGGGCCAGCGGTGGCGGTCTTGCCCTT
GGATTCACGCAGCAGCACCCACGGCTGATAACCGGCGCGGGTGGTGTGCTTGTCCTTGCGGTTGGTGAAG
CCCGCCAAGCGGCCATAGTGGCGGCTGTCGGCGCTGGCCGGGTCGGCGTCGTACTCGCTGGCCAGCGTCC
GGGCAATCTGCCCCCGAAGTTCACCGCCTGCGGCGTCGGCCACCTTGACCCATGCCTGATAGTTCTTCGG
GCTGGTTTCCACTACCAGGGCAGGCTCCCGGCCCTCGGCTTTCATGTCATCCAGGTCAAACTCGCTGAGG
TCGTCCACCAGCACCAGACCATGCCGCTCCTGCTCGGCGGGCCTGATATACACGTCATTGCCCTGGGCAT
TCATCCGCTTGAGCCATGGCGTGTTCTGGAGCACTTCGGCGGCTGACCATTCCCGGTTCATCATCTGGCC
GGTGGTGGCGTCCCTGACGCCGATATCGAAGCGCTCACAGCCCATGGCCTTGAGCTGTCGGCCTATGGCC
TGCAAAGTCCTGTCGTTCTTCATCGGGCCACCAAGCGCAGCCAGATCGAGCCGTCCTCGGTTGTCAGTGG
CGTCAGGTCGAGCAAGAGCAACGATGCGATCAGCAGCACCACCGTAGGCATCATGGAAGCCAGCATCACG
GTTAGCCATAGCTTCCAGTGCCACCCCCGCGACGCGCTCCGGGCGCTCTGCGCGGCGCTGCTCACCTCGG
CGGCTACCTCCCGCAACTCTTTGGCCAGCTCCACCCATGCCGCCCCTGTCTGGCGCTGGGCTTTCAGCCA
CTCCGCCGCCTGCGCCTCGCTGGCCTGCTGGGTCTGGCTCATGACCTGCCGGGCTTCGTCGGCCAGTGTC
GCCATGCTCTGGGCCAGCGGTTCGATCTGCTCCGCTAACTCGTTGATGCCTCTGGATTTCTTCACTCTGT
CGATTGCGTTCATGGTCTATTGCCTCCCGGTATTCCTGTAAGTCGATGATCTGGGCGTTGGCGGTGTCGA
TGTTCAGGGCCACGTCTGCCCGGTCGGTGCGGATGCCCCGGCCTTCCATCTCCACCACGTTCGGCCCCAG
GTGAACACCGGGCAGGCGCTCGATGCCCTGCGCCTCAAGTGTTCTGTGGTCAATGCGGGCGTCGTGGCCT
GCCCGCTCTAATGCCCGGTTGGCATGGTCGGCCCATGCCTCGCGGGTCTGCTCAAGCCATGCCTTGGGCT
TGAGCGCTTCGGTCTTCTGTGCCCCGCCCTTCTCCGGGGTCTTGCCGTTGTACCGCTTGAACCACTGAGC
GGCGGGCCGCTCGATGCCGTCATTGATCCGCTCGGAGATCATCAGGTGGCAGTGCGGGTTCTCGCCGCCA
CCGGCATGGATGGCCAGCGTATACGGCAGGCGCTCGGCACCGGTCAGGTGCTGGGCGAACTCGGACGCCA
GCGCCTTCTGCTGGTCGAGGGTCAGCTCGACCGGCAGGGCAAATTCGACCTCCTTGAACAGCCGCCCATT
GGCGCGTTCATACAGGTCGGCAGCATCCCAGTAGTCGGCGGGCCGCTCGACGAACTCCGGCATGTGCCCG
GATTCGGCGTGCAAGACTTCATCCATGTCGCGGGCATACTTGCCTTCGCGCTGGATGAAGTCGGCCTTGG
CCCTGGCCGATTGGCCGCCCGACCTGCTGCCGGTTTTCGCCGTAAGGTGATAAATCGCCATGCTGCCTCG
CTGTTGCTTTTGCTTTTCGGCTCCATGCAATGGCCCTCGGAGAGCGCACCGCCCGAAGGGTGGCCGTTAG
GCCAGTTTCTCGAAGAGAAACCGGTAAGTGCGCCCTCCCCTACAAAGTAGGGTCGGGATTGCCGCCGCTG
TGCCTCCATGATAGCCTACGAGACAGCACATTAACAATGGGGTGTCAAGATGGTTAAGGGGAGCAACAAG
GCGGCGGATCGGCTGGCCAAGCTCGAAGAACAACGAGCGCGAATCAATGCCGAAATTCAGCGGGTGCGGG
CAAGGGAACAGCAGCAAGAGCGCAAGAACGAAACAAGGCGCAAGGTGCTGGTGGGGGCCATGATTTTGGC
CAAGGTGAACAGCAGCGAGTGGCCGGAGGATCGGCTCATGGCGGCAATGGATGCGTACCTTGAACGCGAC
CACGACCGCGCCTTGTTCGGTCTGCCGCCACGCCAGAAGGATGAGCCGGGCTGAATGATCGACCGAGACA
GGCCCTGCGGGGCTGCACACGCGCCCCCACCCTTCGGGTAGGGGGAAAGGCCGCTAAAGCGGCTAAAAGC
GCTCCAGCGTATTTCTGCGGGGTTTGGTGTGGGGTTTAGCGGGCTTTGCCCGCCTTTCCCCCTGCCGCGC
AGCGGTGGGGCGGTGTGTAGCCTAGCGCAGCGAATAGACCAGCTATCCGGCCTCTGGCCGGGCATATTGG
GCAAGGGCAGCAGCGCCCCACAAGGGCGCTGATAACCGCGCCTAGTGGATTATTCTTAGATAATCATGGA
TGGATTTTTCCAACACCCCGCCAGCCCCCGCCCCTGCTGGGTTTGCAGGTTTGGGGGCGTGACAGTTATT
GCAGGGGTTCGTGACAGTTATTGCAGGGGGGCGTGACAGTTATTGCAGGGGTTCGTGACAGTTAGTACGG
GAGTGACGGGCACTGGCTGGCAATGTCTAGCAACGGCAGGCATTTCGGCTGAGGGTAAAAGAACTTTCCG
CTAAGCGATAGACTGTATGTAAACACAGTATTGCAAGGACGCGGAACATGCCTCATGTGGCGGCCCTCGC
GAGAATTAATTCAGATAAAAAAAATCCTTAGCTTTCGCTAAGGATGATTTCTAGCGATGACCCTGCTGAT
TGGTTCGCTGACCGTAGACTGGTTGGCTTGGTTTCATCAGCCATCCGCTTGCCCTCATCTGTTACGCCGG
CGGTAGCCGGCCAGCCTCGCAGAGCAGGATTCCCGTTGAGCACCGCCAGGTGCGAATAAGGGACAGTGAA
GAAGGAACACCCGCTCGCGGGTGGGCCTACTTCACCTATCCTGCCCGGCTGACGCCGTTGGATACACCAA
GGAAAGTCTACACGAACCCTTTGGCAAAATCCTGTATATCGTGCGACATCGCGCGCGCGCGCGCGGATGC
TAGCGGCGCGCCAAAAAAAAGCCCGCTCATTA
Features (pLannotate 1.2.2; 19 found; start..end, strand, type, name):
     19..813     -  CDS            KanR: aminoglycoside phosphotransferase; aphA-3; confers resistance to kanamycin
    820..876     -  CDS            GmR (fragment): gentamycin acetyltransferase; aacC1; confers resistance to gentamycin
   1052..1075    -  promoter       Pc promoter (fragment): intI1 (promoter lies within the coding sequence); class 1 integron promoter
   1055..1198    -  CDS            YPR2_ECOLX (fragment): Protein predicted: Swiss-Prot protein existence level 4. From Escherichia coli.
   1475..1494    +  misc_feature   BioBrick prefix: BioBrick prefix for parts that start with "ATG"
   3376..6198    +  CDS            dadH (fragment): DADH_EGGLN - Experimental evidence at protein level: Swiss-Prot protein existence level 1. Involved in drug metabolism, as part of an interspecies gut bacterial pathway for Levodopa (L-dopa) metabolism, acting on dopamine produced by Enterecoccus L-dopa decarboxylase. Removes the para hydroxyl group of dopamine to produce m-tyramine (3-tyramine). It is possible that dopamine dehydroxylation influences the multiple side effects of L-dopa administration linked to dopamine production in the treatment of Parkinson's disease. From Eggerthella lenta (Eubacterium lentum).
   7796..7823    +  terminator     T7Te terminator: phage T7 early transcription terminator
   7955..7982    +  terminator     rrnB T2 terminator: transcription terminator T2 from the E. coli rrnB gene
   8097..8137    +  CDS            lacI (fragment): lac repressor; lacI; The lac repressor binds to the lac operator to inhibit transcription in E. coli. This inhibition can be relieved by adding lactose or isopropyl-β-D-thiogalactopyranoside (IPTG).
   8414..9265    -  CDS            RSF1010 RepC (fragment): replication protein C of the broad-host-range plasmid RSF1010 (Scholz et al., 1989); repC
   9252..10091   -  CDS            RSF1010 RepA: replication protein A of the broad-host-range plasmid RSF1010 (Scholz et al., 1989); repA
  10083..10157   -  ncRNA          Plasmid R1162: Accession: RF00043 - R1162-like plasmid antisense RNA
  10605..12731   -  CDS            mobA: MOBA2_ECOLX - Also known as repB. Experimental evidence at protein level: Swiss-Prot protein existence level 1. Part of the relaxosome complex that is responsible for plasmid transfer during conjugation. Locally unwinds DNA and catalyzes the cleavage of one of the DNA strands at oriT. The cleaved strand is then transferred through the dedicated type IV secretion apparatus. MobA remains covalently linked at the 5' end of the strand, and once in the recipient cell, it probably catalyzes the rejoining of the two ends of the strand, re-forming the circular plasmid DNA. The primase activity of MobA
  12812..12899   -  oriT           RSF1010 oriT: origin of transfer of the broad-host-range plasmid RSF1010 (Scholz et al., 1989)
  12930..13211   +  CDS            mobC: MOBC_ECOLX - Protein predicted: Swiss-Prot protein existence level 4. This protein is essential to promote the specific transfer of the plasmid in the presence of conjugative plasmids. From Escherichia coli.
  13241..13635   +  rep_origin     RSF1010 oriV: replication origin of the broad-host-range plasmid RSF1010; requires the RSF1010 RepA/B/C proteins for replication (Scholz et al., 1989)
  13800..13841   -  terminator     bacterial terminator: putative bacterial transcription terminator
  13879..13904   -  CDS            traJ (fragment): oriT-recognizing protein; traJ
  13937..14046   -  oriT           oriT: incP origin of transfer
