[The description below was written by a language model from this plasmid's Addgene catalogue record and pLannotate feature annotations shown in this document.]
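Description:
pXD80EN3-Elen0507-Cadh-noAccs(ElA2) is a 14.2 kb, low-copy bacterial expression plasmid built on the pXD68Kan2 backbone. It is designed to express a gene from the gut Actinobacterium Eggerthella lenta in a related host, Gordonibacter urolithinfaciens DSM 27213. The feature table shows a broad-host-range RSF1010-type replicon: oriV together with the repA and repC replication genes, the R1162-like antisense RNA, and mobA, which also supplies the RepB primase function. This arrangement allows maintenance in E. coli cloning strains as well as in more distant bacteria. Mobilisation functions are also present (RSF1010 oriT, mobA, mobC, and an additional IncP-type oriT next to a traJ fragment), so the plasmid could be transferred by conjugation from a suitable donor, although the record does not state the delivery route. Selection is by kanamycin through an aphA-3 aminoglycoside phosphotransferase gene. The gentamicin-resistance, integron Pc promoter and lacI fragments appear to be remnants of earlier vector versions.

The insert is Cadh, the (+)-catechin dehydroxylase from E. lenta strain A2, also listed as Elen_0507. The annotation software labels a large coding region as a fragment of dadH, the E. lenta dopamine dehydroxylase. This most likely reflects homology between the two dehydroxylases rather than the presence of dadH itself. T7Te and rrnB T2 terminators lie downstream of the insert region. No promoter driving the insert is annotated or stated, and "Elen0507" in the plasmid name may refer to native regulatory sequence, but the record does not confirm this. In this version the accessory genes normally accompanying Cadh are omitted, and the enzyme is recorded as inactive. The construct therefore serves as a comparison for testing whether accessory genes are needed for catechin dehydroxylation in studies of gut bacterial polyphenol metabolism.
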