Addgene plasmid #225311: pXD80EN3-Elen0507-Cadh-noAccs(ElA2)
Purpose: Expresses Eggerthella lenta A2 Cadh without accessory genes (inactive) in Gordonibacter urolithinfaciens DSM 27213
Depositing lab: Emily Balskus. Depositing organization: Harvard University. Publication: Enantiocomplementary Gut Bacterial Enzymes Metabolize Dietary Polyphenols. Dong X, Bae M, Le C, Aguilar Ramos MA, Balskus EP. J Am Chem Soc. 2025 Mar 5;147(9):7231-7244. doi: 10.1021/jacs.4c09892. Epub 2025 Feb 24. PubMed 39993729.
Backbone
  Vector backbone: pXD68Kan2
  Vector type: Bacterial Expression
Growth in bacteria
  Bacterial resistance: Kanamycin, 50 μg/mL
  Growth temperature: 37°C
  Growth strain: DH5alpha
  Copy number: Low Copy
Gene/Insert
  Gene/Insert name: Cadh (alt names: (+)-Catechin dehydroxylase; Elen_0507)
  Species: Eggerthella lenta
Terms and licenses: Academic/Nonprofit Terms; Industry Terms: Not Available to Industry
How to cite: pXD80EN3-Elen0507-Cadh-noAccs(ElA2) was a gift from Emily Balskus (Addgene plasmid # 225311 ; http://n2t.net/addgene:225311 ; RRID:Addgene_225311)
